>Addgene plasmid #32006 | pRK5 FLAG wildtype, catalytic dead lipin 1 | addgene partial sequence | sequence record 37486 | SP6 5'-ATTTAGGTGACACTATAG-3'
GGTGTCACTCCCAGGTCCAACTGCACCTCGGTTCTATCGATTGAATTCACCATGGAAATGGACTACAAGG
ATGACGATGACAAGGGTGGTGGTGGTGGTGCGTCGACGATGAATTACGTGGGGCAGCTGGCCGGCCAGGT
GTTTGTGACGGTGAAGGAGCTCTACAAGGGACTGAACCCCGCCACGCTGTCGGGATGCATCGACATCATT
GTCATCCGGCAGCCCAATGGCAGTCTGCAGTGCTCCCCTTTCCACGTCCGCTTCGGCAAGATGGGTGTCC
TCCGCTCCCGAGAGAAAGTGGTGGACATAGAAATCAATGGGGAGTCCGTGGATTTGCACATGAAGTTGGG
AGACAACGGAGAAGCATTTTTTGTTCAAGAGACGGACAACGATCAGGAAATCATCCCCATGTACCTGGCC
ACGTCCCCCATCCTGTCAGAAGGAGCTGCGAGAATGGAAAGCCAGCTGAAGAGGAACTCTGTGGACAGAA
TCAGGTGCCTGGATCCCACTACAGCTGCCCAGGGCCTGCCTCCCAGCGACACCCCATCCACTGGTTCTCT
GGGGAAGAAGAGAAGGAAAAGGAGGAGGAAGGCCCAGTTGGACAATCTCAAAAGAGATGACAATGTCAAC
TCATCTGAGGATGAGGACATGTTTCCCATAGAGATGAGCTCGGATGAGGACACAGCACCGATGGATGGAA
GCAGAACTCTTCCTAATGATGTACCACCATTCCAAGATGATATTCCTAAGGAAAACTTCCCCTCGATTTC
AACGCACCCCCAGTCAGCATCGTACCCCAGTTCGGACAGAGAATGGTCCCCCAGCCCCAGCAGCCTGGTA
GATTGCCAGAGGACTCCCCCTCACCTGGCCGAAGGAGTCT
