>Addgene plasmid #32006 | pRK5 FLAG wildtype, catalytic dead lipin 1 | addgene partial sequence | sequence record 38220 | mLip1-F
CCTCTCTCTCTTGTCCAACGTCAGCTACAAAAAGACCCTGCGGCTCACGTCGGAGCAGCTGAAAAGCTTG
AAGTTGAAGAACGGCCCCAATGATGTGGTGTTCAGTGTCACTACCCAGTACCAGGGCACCTGTCGCTGCG
AGGGCACCATCTACCTGTGGAATTGGGACGACAAAGTCATCATCTCAGAGATCGAAGGGACCATCACAAG
GTCTGATACTCTTGGTCACATTTTGCCCACGCTGGGAAAGGATTGGACTCACCAGGGCATTGCAAAGCTG
TACCACAAAGTAAGCCAGAATGGCTACAAGTTTCTCTATTGTTCGGCACGTGCCATTGGGATGGCGGACA
TGACGAGGGGCTACCTGCACTGGGTCAACGAGAGGGGCACGGTGCTTCCACAGGGCCCGCTTCTGCTCAG
CCCGAGCAGCCTCTTCTCCGCCTTGCACAGAGAAGTGATTGAAAAGAAGCCAGAAAAGTTCAAAGTCCAG
TGTTTGACAGACATCAAGAACCTGTTTTTCCCAAACACAGAACCCTTCTATGCTGCTTTTGGGAACCGGC
CTGCTGATGTGTATTCCTACAAGCAAGTGGGAGTGTCCCTGAATAGGATCTTCACTGTGAACCCCAAGGG
TGAGCTGGTGCAGGAGCATGCCAAGACCAACATCAGCTCGTACGTGCGGCTCTGCGAAGTGGTCGATCAC
GTCTTCCCATTGCTAAAGAGAAGCCATTCCTGTGACTTCCCCTGTTCAGACACTTTCAGTAACTTCACCT
TTTGGAGAGAGCCACTGCCACCTTTTGAAAACCAGGACATGCATTCAGCCTCAGCTTGAGCGGCCGCTAA
GTAAGTAAGGATCCCCAGCTTGGCCGCCATGGCCCAACTTGTTTATTGCAGCTTATAATGGTTACA
