[The description below was written by a language model from this plasmid's Addgene catalogue record.]
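Description:
pRK5 FLAG wildtype, catalytic dead lipin 1 is a mammalian expression plasmid built on the pRK5 backbone (about 4.7 kb without insert). It is maintained as a high-copy plasmid in E. coli under ampicillin selection. The record does not list a mammalian selection marker or give a feature map, so the origin of replication and polyadenylation elements are not specified here.

The insert is mouse Lpin1 (lipin 1, also known as fld), cloned between SalI and NotI sites that both remain intact, so the coding sequence can be excised or swapped. It is fused in frame to an N-terminal FLAG epitope supplied by the backbone, which allows detection and immunoprecipitation with anti-FLAG reagents. Expression in mammalian cells is driven by the CMV promoter. An SP6 promoter also lies upstream of the insert, where it can serve for in vitro transcription and as a sequencing primer site.

The coding sequence carries two conservative substitutions, D712E and D714E. Lipin 1 is a phosphatidic acid phosphatase, and these aspartates are the residues changed to produce the "catalytic dead" form named in the title. The word "wildtype" in the name is not explained in the record; it presumably means the protein is otherwise unaltered, in contrast to other mutants from the same study.

The associated publication concerns mTOR complex 1 regulation of lipin 1 localization and its control of the SREBP pathway. The construct is therefore suited to transient expression experiments testing whether lipin 1 functions depend on its enzymatic activity.
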