Addgene plasmid #32006: pRK5 FLAG wildtype, catalytic dead lipin 1
Depositing lab: David Sabatini. Depositing organization: Whitehead Institute for Biomedical Research. Publication: mTOR Complex 1 Regulates Lipin 1 Localization to Control the SREBP Pathway. Peterson TR, Sengupta SS, Harris TE, Carmack AE, Kang SA, Balderas E, Guertin DA, Madden KL, Carpenter AE, Finck BN, Sabatini DM. Cell. 2011 Aug 5;146(3):408-20. 10.1016/j.cell.2011.06.034 PubMed 21816276.
Backbone
  Vector backbone: pRK5
  Backbone size w/o insert (bp): 4700
  Vector type: Mammalian Expression
Growth in bacteria
  Bacterial resistance: Ampicillin, 100 μg/mL
  Growth temperature: 37°C
  Growth strain: DH5alpha
  Copy number: High Copy
Gene/Insert
  Gene/Insert name: Lipin1 (alt name: fld; Lpin1; Kiaa0188; mKIAA0188; 4631420P06)
  Species: M. musculus (mouse)
  Mutation: D712E and D714E
  GenBank ID: NM_001130412
  Entrez Gene: Lpin1 (a.k.a. Lipin1, fld)
  Promoter: CMV, SP6
  Tag / fusion protein: FLAG (N terminal on backbone)
  Cloning method: Restriction Enzyme; 5′ cloning site SalI (not destroyed); 3′ cloning site NotI (not destroyed)
  Sequencing primers: 5′ SP6
Terms and licenses: Academic/Nonprofit Terms; Industry Terms: Not Available to Industry
How to cite: pRK5 FLAG wildtype, catalytic dead lipin 1 was a gift from David Sabatini (Addgene plasmid # 32006 ; http://n2t.net/addgene:32006 ; RRID:Addgene_32006)
